>Addgene plasmid #68921 | pAT786 | depositor full sequence | sequence record 121340 | pAT786 sequence 5771 bps
ATCCATCAAAATTCGTTTTCTCTATGTTGGATTCCTTGTTGCTCATATTGTGATGATAATTTCTACAAAT
ATAGTCATTGGTAACTATCTATGAAACTGTTTGATACTTTTATAGTTGATTAAACTTGTTCATGGCATTT
GCCTTAATATCATCCGCTATGTCAATGTAGGGTTTCATAGCTTTGTAGTCGCTGTGTCCCGTCCATTTCA
TGACCACCTGTGCCGGGATTCCGAGAGCCAGCGCATTGCAGATGAATGTCCTTCTTCCTGCATGGGTACT
GAGCAAAGCGTATTTGGGTGTGACTTCATCAATACGTTCATTTCCCTTGTAGTAGGTTTCCCGTACAGGC
TCGTTGATTTCTGCCAGTTCGCCCAGCTCTTTCAGGTAATCGTTCATCTTCTGGTTGCTGATGACGGGCA
GAGCCATGTAATTCTCGAAATGGATGTCCTTGTATTTGTCCAGTATGGCTTTGCTGTATTTGTTCAGTTC
AATCGTCAGGCTGTCGGCAGTCTTGACTGTGGTTATTTCGATGTGGTCGGACTTCACATCGCTTCTTTTC
AGATTGCGAACATCCGAATACCGCAAACTCGTAAAGCAGCAGAACAGGAAAACATCACGCACACGTTCCA
GGTATTGCTTATCCTTGGGTATCTGGTAGTCTTTCAGCTTGTTCAGTTCATCCCAAGTCAGGAAGATTAC
TTTTTTCGAGGTGGTTTTCAGTTTCGGTTTGAACGTATCGTATGCAATGTTCTGATGATGTCCTTTCTTG
AAGCTCCAGCGCAGGAACCATTTGAGGAATCCCATTTGCTTGCCGATGGTGCTGTTTCTCATATCCTTGG
TGTCACGCAGGAAGTTGACGTATTCGTTCAATCCAAACTCGTTGAAATAGTTGAACGTTGCATCCTCCTT
GAACTCTTTGAGGTGGTTCCTCACTGCTGCAAATTTTTCATAGGTGGATGCCGTCCAGTTATTCTGGTTA
CCGCACTCTTTTACAAACTCATCGAACACCTCCCAAAAGCTGACAGGGGCTTCTTCCGGCTGTTCTTCGC
TGGTGTCTTTCATTCTCATGTTGAAAGCTTCCTTCAACTGTTGGGTCGTTGGCATGACCTCCTGCACCTC
AAATTCCTTGAAAATATTCTGGATTTCGGCATAGTATTTCAGCAAGTCCGTATTGATTTCGGCTGCACTT
TGCTTTAGCTTGTTGGTACATCCGCTCTTTACCCGCTGCTTATCTGCATCCCATTTGGCTACGTCAATCC
GGTAGCCCGTTGTAAACTCGATGCGTTGGCTGGCAAAGATGACACGCATACGGATGGGTACGTTCTCTAC
GATTGGCACACCGTTCTTTTTCCGGCTCTCCAATGCAAAAATGATGTTGCGCTTGATATTCATAATTGGG
TGCGTTTGAAATTCTACACCCAAATATACACCCAATTATTGAGATAGCAAAAGACATTTAGAAACATTTA
CTTTTACTCTATATTGTAATTTACACTTGATTATCAGTCGTTTGCAGTCTTATGATATTCTGTGAAAGTA
TAAGTTCGAGAGCCTGTCTCTCCGCAAAAAACGCTGAAAATCAGCAGATTGCAAAACAAACACCCTGTTT
TACACCCAAGAATGTAAAGTCGGCTGTTTTTGTTTTATTTAAGATAATACAACCACTACATAATAAAAGA
GTAGCGATATTAAAAGAATCCGATGAGAAAAGACTAATATTTATCTATCCATTCAGTTTGATTTTTCAGG
ACTTTACATCGTCCTGAAAGTATTTGTTGGTACCGGTACCGAGGACGCGTAAACATTTACAGTTGCATGT
GGCCTATTGTTTTTAGCCGTTAAATATTTTATAACTATTAAATAGCGATACAAATTGTTCGAAACTAATA
TTGTTTATATCATATATTCTCGCATGTTTTAAAGCTTTATTAAATTGATTTTTTGTAAACAGTTTTTCGT
ACTCTTTGTTAACCCATTTCATTACAAAAGTTTCATATTTTTTTCTCTCTTTAAATGCCATTTTTGCTGG
CTTTCTTTTTAATACAATTAATGTGCTATCCACTTTAGGTTTTGGATGGAAATAATACCTAGGAATTTTT
GCTAATATAGAAATATCTACCTCTGCCATTAACAGCAATGCTAGTGATCTGTTTGTATCTAATAACATTT
TAGCAAAACCATATTCCACTATTAAATAACTTATTGTGGCTGAACTTTCAAAAACAATTTTTCGAATTAT
ATTTGTGCTTATGTTGTAAGGTATGCTGCCAAATATTTTATATGGATTGTGGCTAGGAAATGTAAATTTC
AGTATATCATCATTTACTATTTGATAGTTAGGATAATTTAAGAGCTTATTACGAGTTACCTCACATAATT
TAGAATCAATTTCTATCGCCGTTACAAAATTACATCTCTTTACCAATCCAGCAGTAAAATGACCTTTCCC
TGCACCTATTTCAAAGATGTTATCTTTTTCATCTAAACTTATGCAATTCATTATTTTTTCTATGTGATAT
TTTGAAGTAATAAAATTTTGACTATCTTTTATATTTACTTTGTTCATTATAACCTCTCCTTAATTTATTG
CATCTCTTTTCGAATATTTATGTTTTTTGAGAAAAGAACGTACTCATGGTTCATCCCGATATGCGTATCG
GTCTGTATATCAGCAACTTTCTATGTGTTTCAACTACAATAGTCATCTATTCTCATCTTTCTGAGTCCAC
CCCCTGCAAAGCCCCTCTTTACGACATAAAAATTCGGTCGGAAAAGGTATGCAAAAGATGTTTCTCTCTT
TAAGAGAAACTCTTCGGGATGCAAAAATATGAAAATAACTCCAATTCACCAAATTATATAGCGACTTTTT
TACAAAATGCTAAAATTTGTTGATTTCCGTCAAGCAATTGTTGAGCAAAAATGTCTTTTACGATAAAATG
ATACCTCAATATCAACTGTTTAGCAAAACGATATTTCTCTTAAAGAGAGAAACACCTTTTTGTTCACCAA
TCCCCGACTTTTAATCCCGCGGCCATGATTGAAAAAGGAAGAGTATGAGTATTCAACATTTCCGTGTCGC
CCTTATTCCCTTTTTTGCGGCATTTTGCCTTCCTGTTTTTGCTCACCCAGAAACGCTGGTGAAAGTAAAA
GATGCTGAAGATCAGTTGGGTGCACGAGTGGGTTACATCGAACTGGATCTCAACAGCGGTAAGATCCTTG
AGAGTTTTCGCCCCGAAGAACGTTTTCCAATGATGAGCACTTTTAAAGTTCTGCTATGTGGCGCGGTATT
ATCCCGTATTGACGCCGGGCAAGAGCAACTCGGTCGCCGCATACACTATTCTCAGAATGACTTGGTTGAG
TACTCACCAGTCACAGAAAAGCATCTTACGGATGGCATGACAGTAAGAGAATTATGCAGTGCTGCCATAA
CCATGAGTGATAACACTGCGGCCAACTTACTTCTGACAACGATCGGAGGACCGAAGGAGCTAACCGCTTT
TTTGCACAACATGGGGGATCATGTAACTCGCCTTGATCGTTGGGAACCGGAGCTGAATGAAGCCATACCA
AACGACGAGCGTGACACCACGATGCCTGTAGCAATGGCAACAACGTTGCGCAAACTATTAACTGGCGAAC
TACTTACTCTAGCTTCCCGGCAACAATTAATAGACTGGATGGAGGCGGATAAAGTTGCAGGACCACTTCT
GCGCTCGGCCCTTCCGGCTGGCTGGTTTATTGCTGATAAATCTGGAGCCGGTGAGCGTGGGTCTCGCGGT
ATCATTGCAGCACTGGGGCCAGATGGTAAGCCCTCCCGTATCGTAGTTATCTACACGACGGGGAGTCAGG
CAACTATGGATGAACGAAATAGACAGATCGCTGAGATAGGTGCCTCACTGATTAAGCATTGGTAACTGTC
AGACCAAGTTTACTCATAACGCGTCAATTCGAGGGGGATCAATTCCGTGATAGGTGGGCTGCCCTTCCTG
GTTGGCTTGGTTTCATCAGCCATCCGCTTGCCCTCATCTGTTACGCCGGCGGTAGCCGGCCAGCCTCGCA
GAGCAGGATTCCCGTTGAGCACCGCCAGGTGCGAATAAGGGACAGTGAAGAAGGAACACCCGCTCGCGGG
TGGGCCTACTTCACCTATCCTGCCCGGCTGACGCCGTTGGATACACCAAGGAAAGTCTACACGAACCCTT
TGGCAAAATCCTGTATATCGTGCGAAAAAGGATGGATATACCGAAAAAATCGCTATAATGACCCCGAAGC
AGGGTTATGCAGCGGAAAACGGAATTGATCCGGCCACGATGCGTCCGGCGTAGAGGATCTGAAGATCAGC
AGTTCAACCTGTTGATAGTACGTACTAAGCTCTCATGTTTCACGTACTAAGCTCTCATGTTTAACGTACT
AAGCTCTCATGTTTAACGAACTAAACCCTCATGGCTAACGTACTAAGCTCTCATGGCTAACGTACTAAGC
TCTCATGTTTCACGTACTAAGCTCTCATGTTTGAACAATAAAATTAATATAAATCAGCAACTTAAATAGC
CTCTAAGGTTTTAAGTTTTATAAGAAAAAAAAGAATATATAAGGCTTTTAAAGCTTTTAAGGTTTAACGG
TTGTGGACAACAAGCCAGGGATGTAACGCACTGAGAAGCCCTTAGAGCCTCTCAAAGCAATTTTGAGTGA
CACAGGAACACTTAACGGCTGACATGGGAATTCCCCTCCACCGCGGTGGCGGCCGCTGATCTGGAAGAAG
CAATGAAAGCTGCTGTTAAGTCTCCGAATCAGGTATTGTTCCTGACAGGTGTATTCCCATCCGGTAAACG
CGGATACTTTGCAGTTGATCTGACTCAGGAATAAATTATAAATTAAGGTAAGAAGATTGTAGGATAAGCT
AATGAAATAGAAAAAGGATGCCGTCACACAACTTGTCGGCATTCTTTTTTGTTTTATTAGTTGAAAATAT
AGTGAAAACTTTGCAACAGCATAGCTCAGCACAGATTATTTGTCGTAACTTTGCACTCCAAAAGGATCTA
TTATAAGGAGGCACTCACCATGGTTTTTACTCTGGAAGATTTTGTTGGCGATTGGCGTCAGACCGCGGGT
TATAATTTGGATCAAGTCCTGGAACAGGGTGGCGTAAGCTCTCTGTTCCAGAACCTGGGTGTGAGCGTGA
CGCCGATTCAGCGCATCGTTCTGTCCGGCGAGAACGGTCTGAAAATTGATATTCATGTGATCATCCCGTA
CGAAGGCCTGAGCGGTGACCAAATGGGTCAAATCGAGAAAATCTTTAAAGTCGTCTACCCAGTTGACGAT
CACCACTTCAAGGTTATCTTGCATTACGGTACGCTGGTGATTGATGGTGTGACCCCGAATATGATTGACT
ATTTCGGCCGTCCGTATGAAGGCATTGCCGTTTTTGACGGTAAAAAGATCACCGTCACCGGTACCCTGTG
GAATGGCAATAAGATTATTGACGAGCGTCTGATTAACCCGGACGGCAGCCTGCTGTTCCGCGTGACCATC
AACGGTGTCACGGGTTGGCGTCTGTGCGAGCGCATCCTGGCATAATGAACTGCACTTGCTTTGATAATTA
ATGATAAACAATCTAAAAGCACTCTAATCGTTATCGGAGTGCTTTTAGATTACTAATCAAATTGCTTCTA
CTAATTGCCTATCTTCCAGTGATGGAACAGCATTTGTGCATTGGCTGCAACAATCAGCCTTACTTGTGCC
TGTTCTATTTCCGAACCGACCGCTTGTATGA
Features (pLannotate 1.2.2; 8 found; start..end, strand, type, name):
   1839..2567    -  CDS            ermC': ERM_BACIU - Experimental evidence at protein level: Swiss-Prot protein existence level 1. This protein produces a dimethylation of the adenine residue at position 2085 in 23S rRNA, resulting in reduced affinity between ribosomes and macrolide-lincosamide-streptogramin B antibiotics. From Bacillus subtilis.
   3038..3054    +  promoter       AmpR promoter (fragment): bla
   3055..3915    +  CDS            AmpR: β-lactamase; bla; confers resistance to ampicillin, carbenicillin, and related antibiotics
   3968..4013    -  CDS            traJ (fragment): oriT-recognizing protein; traJ
   4046..4155    -  oriT           oriT: incP origin of transfer
   4326..4714    +  rep_origin     R6K γ ori: γ replication origin from E. coli plasmid R6K; requires the R6K initiator protein pi for replication
   4726..4747    +  misc_feature   MCS (fragment): pBluescript multiple cloning site
   5045..5572    +  CDS            LUCI_OPLGR (fragment): Experimental evidence at protein level: Swiss-Prot protein existence level 1. Catalytic subunit of oplophorus-luciferin 2-monooxygenase. Oxidoreductase that converts coelenterazine (the oplophorus luciferin) to coelenteramide under emission of blue light with a maximum at 454 nm. Is also active with bisdeoxycoelenterazine. From Oplophorus gracilirostris (Luminous shrimp).
