[The description below was written by a language model from this plasmid's Addgene catalogue record, the feature table of its GenBank file and pLannotate feature annotations shown in this document.]
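Description:
pAT786 is a 5,771 bp bacterial expression plasmid built on the pNBU2 backbone and designed to carry a constitutive NanoLuc luciferase reporter into Bacteroides, the associated work being on engineering the human gut commensal Bacteroides thetaiotaomicron. It is a shuttle-type construct with separate functions for each host. In E. coli it replicates from the R6K γ origin, which depends on the pi initiator protein supplied in trans. This explains its maintenance in a pir-type strain at low copy and means it cannot replicate in hosts lacking pi. Selection in E. coli is by ampicillin through the β-lactamase gene. An incP origin of transfer, flanked by a fragment of traJ, allows conjugative mobilisation from a suitable donor. An erm-family rRNA methyltransferase gene, annotated by similarity to ermC', matches the erythromycin selection recorded for Bacteroides. pNBU2 vectors are generally used for chromosomal integration in Bacteroides, but the feature table annotates no integrase or attachment site, and a large part of the plasmid upstream of the erm gene carries no annotation.

The payload is a 516 bp NanoLuc open reading frame, detected in the annotation as a fragment of the Oplophorus gracilirostris luciferase catalytic subunit from which NanoLuc was derived. According to the record it is expressed constitutively from the PAM3 promoter with the GH078 ribosome binding site. Neither element is annotated, though they presumably lie in the gap between the multiple cloning site remnant and the luciferase coding sequence. The construct appears to serve as a luminescent readout for characterising this promoter–RBS combination. The accompanying GenBank record covers only a 621 bp portion and contains no annotated features.
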