Addgene plasmid #68921: pAT786
Purpose: NanoLuc expressed constiutively from PAM3 and GH078 RBS, pNBU2 backbone, AmpR
Depositing lab: Timothy Lu & Christopher Voigt. Depositing organization: Massachusetts Institute of Technology. Publication: Programming a Human Commensal Bacterium, Bacteroides thetaiotaomicron, to Sense and Respond to Stimuli in the Murine Gut Microbiota. Mimee M, Tucker AC, Voigt CA, Lu TK. Cell Syst. 2015 Jul 29;1(1):62-71. doi: 10.1016/j.cels.2015.06.001. PubMed 26918244.
Backbone
  Vector backbone: pNBU2
  Total vector size (bp): 5771
  Vector type: Bacterial Expression
  Selectable markers: Erythromycin in Bacteroides
Growth in bacteria
  Bacterial resistance: Ampicillin, 100 μg/mL
  Growth temperature: 37°C
  Growth strain: Pir1
  Copy number: Low Copy
Gene/Insert
  Gene/Insert name: NanoLuc
  Insert size (bp): 516
Terms and licenses: Academic/Nonprofit Terms; Industry Terms: Not Available to Industry
How to cite: pAT786 was a gift from Timothy Lu & Christopher Voigt (Addgene plasmid # 68921 ; http://n2t.net/addgene:68921 ; RRID:Addgene_68921)
