LOCUS       Exported 621 bp ds-DNA linear SYN 25-JUN-2021
DEFINITION  NanoLuc expressed constiutively from PAM3 and GH078 RBS, pNBU2
            backbone, AmpR.
ACCESSION   .
VERSION     .
KEYWORDS    pAT786
SOURCE      synthetic DNA construct
  ORGANISM  synthetic DNA construct
REFERENCE   1 (bases 1 to 621)
  AUTHORS   Mimee M, Tucker AC, Voigt CA, Lu TK
  TITLE     Programming a Human Commensal Bacterium, Bacteroides
            thetaiotaomicron, to Sense and Respond to Stimuli in the Murine Gut
            Microbiota.
  JOURNAL   Cell Syst. 2015 Jul 29;1(1):62-71. doi: 10.1016/j.cels.2015.06.001.
  PUBMED    26918244
REFERENCE   2 (bases 1 to 621)
  AUTHORS   .
  TITLE     Direct Submission
  JOURNAL   Exported Jun 25, 2021 from SnapGene Server 1.1.58
            http://www.snapgene.com
FEATURES             Location/Qualifiers
     source          1..621
                     /organism="synthetic DNA construct"
                     /mol_type="other DNA"
ORIGIN
        1 ggctgccgtc cgggttaatc agacgctcgt caataatctt attgccattc cacagggtac
       61 cggtgacggt gatcttttta ccgtcaaaaa cggcaatgcc ttcatacgga cggccgaaat
      121 agtcaatcat attcggggtc acaccatcaa tcaccagcgt accgtaatgc aagataacct
      181 tgaagtggtg atcgtcaact gggtagacga ctttaaagat tttctcgatt tgacccattt
      241 ggtcaccgct caggccttcg tacgggatga tcacatgaat atcaattttc agaccgttct
      301 cgccggacag aacgatgcgc tgaatcggcg tcacgctcac acccaggttc tggaacagag
      361 agcttacgcc accctgttcc aggacttgat ccaaattata acccgcggtc tgacgccaat
      421 cgccaacaaa atcttccaga gtaaaaacca tggtgagtgc ctccttataa tagatccttt
      481 tggagtgcaa agttacgaca aataatctgt gctgagctat gctgttgcaa agttttcact
      541 atattttcaa ctaataaaac aaaaaagaat gccgacaagt tgtgtgacgg catccttttt
      601 ctatttcatt agcttatcct a
//
