>Addgene plasmid #68921 | pAT786 | addgene partial sequence | sequence record 126475 | pGP704-R 5'-aacaagccagggatgtaacg-3'
TTTTGAGTGACACAGGAACACTTAACGGCTGACATGGGAATTCCCCTCCACCGCGGTGGCGGCCGCTGAT
CTGGAAGAAGCAATGAAAGCTGCTGTTAAGTCTCCGAATCAGGTATTGTTCCTGACAGGTGTATTCCCAT
CCGGTAAACGCGGATACTTTGCAGTTGATCTGACTCAGGAATAAATTATAAATTAAGGTAAGAAGATTGT
AGGATAAGCTAATGAAATAGAAAAAGGATGCCGTCACACAACTTGTCGGCATTCTTTTTTGTTTTATTAG
TTGAAAATATAGTGAAAACTTTGCAACAGCATAGCTCAGCACAGATTATTTGTCGTAACTTTGCACTCCA
AAAGGATCTATTATAAGGAGGCACTCACCATGGTTTTTACTCTGGAAGATTTTGTTGGCGATTGGCGTCA
GACCGCGGGTTATAATTTGGATCAAGTCCTGGAACAGGGTGGCGTAAGCTCTCTGTTCCAGAACCTGGGT
GTGAGCGTGACGCCGATTCAGCGCATCGTTCTGTCCGGCGAGAACGGTCTGAAAATTGATATTCATGTGA
TCATCCCGTACGAAGGCCTGAGCGGTGACCAAATGGGTCAAATCGAGAAAATCTTTAAAGTCGTCTACCC
AGTTGACGATCACCACTTCAAGGTTATCTTGCATTACGGTACGCTGGTGATTGATGGTGTGACCCCGAAT
ATGATTGACTATTTCGGCCGTCCGTATGAAGGCATTGCCGTTTTTGACGGTAAAAAGATCACCGTCACCG
GTACCCTGTGGAATGGCAATAAGATTATTGACGAGCGTCTGATTAAC
